>Addgene plasmid #214373 | pMK382 | addgene full sequence | sequence record 426332 | Addgene NGS Result
AGCGCCCAATACGCAAACCGCCTCTCCCCGCGCGTTGGCCGATTCATTAATGCAGCTGGCACGACAGGTT
TCCCGACTGGAAAGCGGGCAGTGAGCGCAACGCAATTAATGTGAGTTAGCTCACTCATTAGGCACCCCAG
GCTTTACACTTTATGCTTCCGGCTCGTATGTTGTGTGGAATTGTGAGCGGATAACAATTTCACACAGGAA
ACAGCTATGACCATGATTACGCCAAGCTCAGAATTAACCCTCACTAAAGGGACTAGTCCTGCAGGTTTAA
ACGAATTCGCCCTTTGCTTTCTCTGACCAGCATTCTCTCCCCTGGGCCTGTGCCGCTTTCTGTCTGCAGC
TTGTGGCCTGGGTCACCTCTACGGCTGGCCCAGATCCTTCCCTGCCGCCTCCTTCAGGTTCCGTCTTCCT
CCACTCCCTCTTCCCCTTGCTCTCTGCTGTGTTGCTGCCCAAGGATGCTCTTTCCGGAGCACTTCCTTCT
CGGCGCTGCACCACGTGATGTCCTCTGAGCGGATCCTCCCCGTGTCTGGGTCCTCTCCGGGCATCTCTCC
TCCCTCACCCAACCCCATGCCGTCTTCACTCGCTGGGTTCCCTTTTCCTTCTCCTTCTGGGGCCTGTGCC
ATCTCTCGTTTCTTAGGATGGCCTTCTCCGACGGATGTCTCCCTTGCGTCCCGCCTCCCCTTCTTGTAGG
CCTGCATCATCACCGTTTTTCTGGACAACCCCAAAGTACCCCGTCTCCCTGGCTTTAGCCACCTCTCCAT
CCTCTTGCTTTCTTTGCCTGGACACCCCGTTCTCCTGTGGATTCGGGTCACCTCTCACTCCTTTCATTTG
GGCAGCTCCCCTACCCCCCTTACCTCTCTAGTCTGTGCTAGCTCTTCCAGCCCCCTGTCATGGCATCTTC
CAGGGGTCCGAGAGCTCAGCTAGTCTTCTTCCTCCAACCCGGGCCCCTATGTCCACTTCAGGACAGCATG
TTTGCTGCCTCCAGGGATCCTGTGTCCCCGAGCTGGGACCACCTTATATTCCCAGGGCCGGTTAATGTGG
CTCTGGTTCTGGGTACTTTTATCTGTCCCCTCCACCCCACAGTGGGGCAAGCTGAGTCAGTGAGCGAGGA
AGCTCGGGGCAGTGAAAAAAATGCTTTATTTGTGAAATTTGTGATGCTATTGCTTTATTTGTAACCATTA
TAAGCTGCAATAAACAAGTTAACAACAACAATTGCATTCATTTTATGTTTCAGGTTCAGGGGGAGGTGTG
GGAGGTTTTTTAAAGCAAGTAAAACCTCTACAAATGTGGTATGGCTGATTATGATCCTCTGGAGATTTAC
CCGGGGAGCATGTCAAGGTCAAAATCGTCAAGAGCGTCAGCAGGCAGCATATCAAGGTCAAAGTCGTCAA
GGGCATCGGCTGGGAGCATGTCTAAGTCAAAATCGTCAAGGGCGTCGGTCGGCCCGCCGCTTTCGCACTT
TAGCTGTTTCTCCAGGCCACATATGATTAGTTCCAGGCCGAAAAGGAAGGCAGGTTCGGCTCCCTGCCGG
TCGAACAGCTCAATTGCTTGTTTCAGAAGTGGGGGCATAGAATCGGTGGTAGGTGTCTCTCTTTCCTCTT
TTGCTACTTGATGCTCCTGTTCCTCCAATACGCAGCCCAGTGTAAAGTGGCCCACGGCGGACAGAGCGTA
CAGTGCGTTCTCCAGGGAGAAGCCTTGCTGACACAGGAACGCGAGCTGATTTTCCAGGGTTTCGTACTGT
TTCTCTGTTGGGCGGGTGCCGAGATGCACTTTAGCCCCGTCGCGATGTGAGAGGAGAGCACAGCGGTATG
ACTTGGCGTTGTTCCGCAGAAAGTCTTGCCATGACTCGCCTTCCAGGGGGCAGGAGTGGGTATGATGCCT
GTCCAGCATCTCGATTGGCAGGGCATCGAGCAGGGCCCGCTTGTTCTTCACGTGCCAGTACAGGGTAGGC
TGCTCAACTCCCAGCTTTTGAGCGAGTTTCCTTGTCGTCAGGCCTTCGATACCGACTCCATTGAGTAATT
CCAGAGCAGAGTTTATGACTTTGCTCTTGTCCAGTCTAGACATGGTAATTCGATGATCCCCCTGGGGAGA
GAGGTCGGTGATTCGGTCAACGAGGGAGCCGACTGCCGACGTGCGCTCCGGAGGCTTGCAGAATGCGGAA
CACCGCGCGGGCAGGAACAGGGCCCACACTACCGCCCCACACCCCGCCTCCCGCACCGCCCCTTCCCGGC
CGCTGCTCTCGGCGCGCCCTGCTGAGCAGCCGCTATTGGCCACAGCCCATCGCGGTCGGCGCGCTGCCAT
TGCTCCCTGGCGCTGTCCGTCTGCGAGGGTACTAGTGAGACGTGCGGCTTCCGTTTGTCACGTCCGGCAC
GCCGCGAACCGCAAGGAACCTTCCCGACTTAGGGGCGGAGCAGGAAGCGTCGCCGGGGGGCCCACAAGGG
TAGCGGCGAAGATCCGGGTGACGCTGCGAACGGACGTGAAGAATGTGCGAGACCCAGGGTCGGCGCCGCT
GCGTTTCCCGGAACCACGCCCAGAGCAGCCGCGTCCCTGCGCAAACCCAGGGCTGCCTTGGAAAAGGCGC
AACCCCAACCCCGTGGAATTATCACCTCGAGAATAAAATATCTTTATTTTCATTACATCTGTGTGTTGGT
TTTTTGTGTGAATCGATAGTACTAACATACGCTCTCCATCAAAACAAAACGAAACAAAACAAACTAGCAA
AATAGGCTGTCCCCAGTGCAAGTGCAGGTGCCAGAACATTTCTCTCTCGAGTTTACTCCCTATCAGTGAT
AGAGAACGTATGAAGAGTTTACTCCCTATCAGTGATAGAGAACGTATGCAGACTTTACTCCCTATCAGTG
ATAGAGAACGTATAAGGAGTTTACTCCCTATCAGTGATAGAGAACGTATGACCAGTTTACTCCCTATCAG
TGATAGAGAACGTATCTACAGTTTACTCCCTATCAGTGATAGAGAACGTATATCCAGTTTACTCCCTATC
AGTGATAGAGAACGTATAAGCTTTGCTTATGTAAACCAGGGCGCCTATAAAAGAGTGCTGATTTTTTGAG
TAAACTTCAATTCCACAACACTTTTGTCTTATACCAACTTTCCGTACCACTTCCTACCCTCGTAAAGAAT
TCGCGGCCGCACGCGAAGCGCTGCCACCATGACATACTTTCCTGAAGAGGTCGTCGAACACATTTTTAGC
TTCCTGCCTGCACAGAGAGATAGAAACACAGTGAGCCTGGTCTGCAAAGTGTGGTACGAGATCGAACGCC
TGAGCCGGAGAGGAGTGTTCGTCGGCAACTGCTATGCTGTGAGAGCAGGCAGGGTCGCCGCTAGGTTTCC
AAATGTGCGCGCACTGACCGTCAAGGGGAAACCCCACGGCGCCGACTTTAACCTGGTGCCCCCTGATTGG
GGAGGATACGCCGGCCCTTGGATCGAGGCAGCCGCTCGCGGCTGTCATGGACTGGAGGAACTGCGCATGA
AGCGAATGGTGGTCTCTGACGAAAGTCTGGAGCTGCTGGCTCGGAGCTTCCCTAGGTTTCGCGCACTGGT
GCTGATTTCTTGCGAAGGCTTCAGCACCGATGGACTGGCAGCCGTGGCCTCCCACTGTAAGCTGCTGCGG
GAGCTGGACCTCCAGGAGAATGAAGTGGAGGATAGAGGCCCCAGATGGCTGTCTTGCTTCCCAGACTCAT
GTACCAGCCTGGTGTCCCTGAACTTTGCCTGCATCAAAGGCGAAGTGAATGCTGGGTCCCTGGAGCGGCT
GGTCTCAAGAAGCCCCAACCTGAGGTCTCTGCGGCTGAACCGGAGCGTGAGCGTGGACACTCTGGCTAAG
ATTCTGCTGAGAACCCCTAACCTGGAGGATCTGGGAACCGGCAATCTGACAGACGATTTCCAGACAGAAT
CCTACTTTAAACTGACTTCTGCCCTGGAGAAGTGTAAAATGCTGAGGAGTCTGTCAGGATTCTGGGATGC
TTCACCCGTGTGCCTGAGCTTTATCTACCCTCTGTGTGCACAGCTGACAGGCCTGAACCTGAGCTATGCA
CCAACCCTGGACGCCAGTGATCTGACAAAGATGATCTCACGCTGCGTGAAACTCCAGCGACTGTGGGTGC
TGGACTGTATTTCCGATAAGGGGCTCCAGGTGGTCGCCAGCTCCTGCAAGGACCTCCAGGAGCTGAGAGT
GTTCCCATCTGATTTTTACGTGGCCGGATATAGTGCTGTCACTGAGGAAGGCCTGGTGGCAGTCTCACTG
GGATGCCCAAAGCTGAACAGCCTGCTGTATTTCTGTCATCAGATGACTAATGCTGCACTGGTGACCGTCG
CCAAGAACTGCCCTAATTTCACCCGATTTCGGCTGTGTATTCTGGAACCAGGCAAACCCGACGTGGTCAC
ATCCCAGCCACTGGATGAAGGGTTTGGAGCTATCGTGAGAGAGTGCAAGGGACTCCAGAGGCTGAGCATT
TCCGGCCTGCTGACAGACAAAGTGTTCATGTACATCGGCAAGTATGCTAAGCAGCTGGAGATGCTGAGCA
TTGCATTTGCCGGAGACTCCGATAAGGGCATGATGCACGTGATGAACGGGTGTAAGAATCTGCGAAAACT
GGAAATCCGGGACAGCCCTTTCGGGGATGCCGCTCTGCTGGGAAACTTTGCCAGATACGAGACAATGAGG
AGCCTGTGGATGTCTAGTTGCAATGTGACTCTGAAGGGCTGTCAGGTCCTGGCTAGTAAAATGCCTATGC
TGAACGTGGAAGTCATTAATGAGCGGGACGGGTCTAACGAAATGGAGGAAAATCATGGCGACCTGCCAAA
GGTGGAGAAACTGTATGTGTATCGGACCACCGCAGGGGCAAGAGATGATGCTCCCAACTTTGTGAAGATT
CTGTGAGGATCCATCGGATCCCGGGCCCGTCGACACGCGTATCGATACCGGTGGATCCAGATCTCTGCAG
CATATGTCTAGAGGATCATAATCAGCCATACCACATTTGTAGAGGTTTTACTTGCTTTAAAAAACCTCCC
ACACCTCCCCCTGAACCTGAAACATAAAATGAATGCAATTGTTGTTGTTAACTTGTTTATTGCAGCTTAT
AATGGTTACAAATAAAGCAATAGCATCACAAATTTCACAAATAAAGCATTTTTTTCACTGCCGACGTCAG
GTGGCACTTTTCGGGGCGATCATATTCAATAACCCTTAATATAACTTCGTATAATGTATGCTATACGAAG
TTATTAGGTCTGAAGAGGAGTTTACGTCCAGCCAAGCTTAGGATCTCGACCTCGAAATTCTACCGGGTAG
GGGAGGCGCTTTTCCCAAGGCAGTCTGGAGCATGCGCTTTAGCAGCCCCGCTGGGCACTTGGCGCTACAC
AAGTGGCCTCTGGCCTCGCACACATTCCACATCCACCGGTAGGCGCCAACCGACTCCGTTCTTTGGTGGC
CCCTTCGCGCCACCTTCTACTCCTCCCCTAGTCAGGAAGTTCCCCCCCGCCCCGCAGCTCGCGTCGTGCA
GGACGTGACAAATGGAAGTAGCACGTCTCACTAGTCTCGTGCAGATGGACAGCACCGCTGAGCAATGGAA
GCGGGTAGGCCTTTGGGGCAGCGGCCAATAGCAGCTTTGCTCCTTCGCTTTCTGGGCTCAGAGGCTGGGA
AGGGGTGGGTCCGGGGGCGGGCTCAGGGGCGGGCTCAGGGGCGGGGCGGGCGCCCGAAGGTCCTCCGGAG
GCCCGGCATTCTGCACGCTTCAAAAGCGCACGTCTGCCGCGCTGTTCTCCTCTTCCTCATCTCCGGGCCT
TTCGACCTGCATCCATCTAGATCTCGAGCAGCTGAAGCTTACCATGACCGAGTACAAGCCCACGGTGCGC
CTCGCCACCCGCGACGACGTCCCCAGGGCCGTACGCACCCTCGCCGCCGCGTTCGCCGACTACCCCGCCA
CGCGCCACACCGTCGATCCGGACCGCCACATCGAGCGGGTCACCGAGCTGCAAGAACTCTTCCTCACGCG
CGTCGGGCTCGACATCGGCAAGGTGTGGGTCGCGGACGACGGCGCCGCGGTGGCGGTCTGGACCACGCCG
GAGAGCGTCGAAGCGGGGGCGGTGTTCGCCGAGATCGGCCCGCGCATGGCCGAGTTGAGCGGTTCCCGGC
TGGCCGCGCAGCAACAGATGGAAGGCCTCCTGGCGCCGCACCGGCCCAAGGAGCCCGCGTGGTTCCTGGC
CACCGTCGGCGTCTCGCCCGACCACCAGGGCAAGGGTCTGGGCAGCGCCGTCGTGCTCCCCGGAGTGGAG
GCGGCCGAGCGCGCCGGGGTGCCCGCCTTCCTGGAGACCTCCGCGCCCCACAACCTCCCCTTCTACGAGC
GGCTCGGCTTCACCGTCACCGCCGACGTCGAGGTGCCCGAAGGACCGCGCACCTGGTGCATGACCCGCAA
GCCCGGTGCCTGACGCCCGCCCCACGACCCGCAGCGCCCGACCGAAAGGAGCGCACGACCCCATGCATCG
ATGATATCAGATCCCCGGGATGCAGAAATTGATGATCTATTAAACAATAAAGATGTCCACTAAAATGGAA
GTTTTTCCTGTCATACTTTGTTAAGAAGGGTGAGAACAGAGTACCTACATTTTGAATGGAAGGATTGGAG
CTACGGGGGTGGGGGTGGGGTGGGATTAGATAAATGCCTGCTCTTTACTGAAGGCTCTTTACTATTGCTT
TATGATAATGTTTCATAGTTGGATATCATAATTTAAACAAGCAAAACCAAATTAAGGGCCAGCTCATTCC
TCCCACTCATGATCTATAGATCTATAGATCTCTCGTGGGATCATTGTTTTTCTCTTGATTCCCACTTTGT
GGTTCTAAGTACTGTGGTTTCCAAATGTGTCAGTTTCATAGCCTGAAGAACGAGATCAGCAGCCTCTGTT
CCACATACACTTCATTCTCAGTATTGTTTTGCCAAGTTCTAATTCCATCAGAAGCTGGTCGAGATCCGGA
ACCCTTAATATAACTTCGTATAATGTATGCTATACGAAGTTATTAGGTCCCTCGAAGAGGTTCACTAAGC
TTTACTAGGGACAGGATTGGTGACAGAAAAGCCCCATCCTTAGGCCTCCTCCTTCCTAGTCTCCTGATAT
TGGGTCTAACCCCCACCTCCTGTTAGGCAGATTCCTTATCTGGTGACACACCCCCATTTCCTGGAGCCAT
CTCTCTCCTTGCCAGAACCTCTAAGGTTTGCTTACGATGGAGCCAGAGAGGATCCTGGGAGGGAGAGCTT
GGCAGGGGGTGGGAGGGAAGGGGGGGATGCGTGACCTGCCCGGTTCTCAGTGGCCACCCTGCGCTACCCT
CTCCCAGAACCTGAGCTGCTCTGACGCGGCTGTCTGGTGCGTTTCACTGATCCTGGTGCTGCAGCTTCCT
TACACTTCCCAAGAGGAGAAGCAGTTTGGAAAAACAAAATCAGAATAAGTTGGTCCTGAGTTCTAACTTT
GGCTCTTCACCTTTCTAGTCCCCAATTTATATTGTTCCTCCGTGCGTCAGTTTTACCTGTGAGATAAGGC
CAGTAGCCAGCCCCGTCCTGGCAGGGCTGTGGTGAGGAGGGGGGTGTCCGTGTGGAAAACTCCCTTTGTG
AGAATGGTGCGTCCTAGGTGTTCACCAGGTCGTGGCCGCCTCTACTCCCTTTCTCTTTCTCCATCCTTCT
TTCCTTAAAGAGTCCCCAGTGCTATCTGGGACATATTCCTCCGCCCAGAGCAGGGTCCCGCTTCCCTAAG
GCCCTGCTCTGGGCTTCTGGGTTTGAGTCCTTGGCAAGCCCAGGAGAGGCGCTCAGGCTTCCCTGTCCCC
CTTCCTCGTCCACCATCTCATGCCCCTGGCTCTCCTGCCCCTTCCCTACAGGGGTTCCTGGCTCTGCTCT
AAGGGCGAATTCGCGGCCGCTAAATTCAATTCGCCCTATAGTGAGTCGTATTACAATTCACTGGCCGTCG
TTTTACAACGTCGTGACTGGGAAAACCCTGGCGTTACCCAACTTAATCGCCTTGCAGCACATCCCCCTTT
CGCCAGCTGGCGTAATAGCGAAGAGGCCCGCACCGATCGCCCTTCCCAACAGTTGCGCAGCCTATACGTA
CGGCAGTTTAAGGTTTACACCTATAAAAGAGAGAGCCGTTATCGTCTGTTTGTGGATGTACAGAGTGATA
TTATTGACACGCCGGGGCGACGGATGGTGATCCCCCTGGCCAGTGCACGTCTGCTGTCAGATAAAGTCTC
CCGTGAACTTTACCCGGTGGTGCATATCGGGGATGAAAGCTGGCGCATGATGACCACCGATATGGCCAGT
GTGCCGGTCTCCGTTATCGGGGAAGAAGTGGCTGATCTCAGCCACCGCGAAAATGACATCAAAAACGCCA
TTAACCTGATGTTCTGGGGAATATAAATGTCAGGCATGAGATTATCAAAAAGGATCTTCACCTAGATCCT
TTTCACGTAGAAAGCCAGTCCGCAGAAACGGTGCTGACCCCGGATGAATGTCAGCTACTGGGCTATCTGG
ACAAGGGAAAACGCAAGCGCAAAGAGAAAGCAGGTAGCTTGCAGTGGGCTTACATGGCGATAGCTAGACT
GGGCGGTTTTATGGACAGCAAGCGAACCGGAATTGCCAGCTGGGGCGCCCTCTGGTAAGGTTGGGAAGCC
CTGCAAAGTAAACTGGATGGCTTTCTTGCCGCCAAGGATCTGATGGCGCAGGGGATCAAGCTCTGATCAA
GAGACAGGATGAGGATCGTTTCGCATGATTGAACAAGATGGATTGCACGCAGGTTCTCCGGCCGCTTGGG
TGGAGAGGCTATTCGGCTATGACTGGGCACAACAGACAATCGGCTGCTCTGATGCCGCCGTGTTCCGGCT
GTCAGCGCAGGGGCGCCCGGTTCTTTTTGTCAAGACCGACCTGTCCGGTGCCCTGAATGAACTGCAAGAC
GAGGCAGCGCGGCTATCGTGGCTGGCCACGACGGGCGTTCCTTGCGCAGCTGTGCTCGACGTTGTCACTG
AAGCGGGAAGGGACTGGCTGCTATTGGGCGAAGTGCCGGGGCAGGATCTCCTGTCATCTCACCTTGCTCC
TGCCGAGAAAGTATCCATCATGGCTGATGCAATGCGGCGGCTGCATACGCTTGATCCGGCTACCTGCCCA
TTCGACCACCAAGCGAAACATCGCATCGAGCGAGCACGTACTCGGATGGAAGCCGGTCTTGTCGATCAGG
ATGATCTGGACGAAGAGCATCAGGGGCTCGCGCCAGCCGAACTGTTCGCCAGGCTCAAGGCGAGCATGCC
CGACGGCGAGGATCTCGTCGTGACCCATGGCGATGCCTGCTTGCCGAATATCATGGTGGAAAATGGCCGC
TTTTCTGGATTCATCGACTGTGGCCGGCTGGGTGTGGCGGACCGCTATCAGGACATAGCGTTGGCTACCC
GTGATATTGCTGAAGAGCTTGGCGGCGAATGGGCTGACCGCTTCCTCGTGCTTTACGGTATCGCCGCTCC
CGATTCGCAGCGCATCGCCTTCTATCGCCTTCTTGACGAGTTCTTCTGAATTATTAACGCTTACAATTTC
CTGATGCGGTATTTTCTCCTTACGCATCTGTGCGGTATTTCACACCGCATCAGGTGGCACTTTTCGGGGA
AATGTGCGCGGAACCCCTATTTGTTTATTTTTCTAAATACATTCAAATATGTATCCGCTCATGAGATTAT
CAAAAAGGATCTTCACCTAGATCCTTTTAAATTAAAAATGAAGTTTTAAATCAATCTAAAGTATATATGA
GTAAACTTGGTCTGACAGTTACCAATGCTTAATCAGTGAGGCACCTATCTCAGCGATCTGTCTATTTCGT
TCATCCATAGTTGCCTGACTCCCCGTCGTGTAGATAACTACGATACGGGAGGGCTTACCATCTGGCCCCA
GTGCTGCAATGATACCGCGAGACCCACGCTCACCGGCTCCAGATTTATCAGCAATAAACCAGCCAGCCGG
AAGGGCCGAGCGCAGAAGTGGTCCTGCAACTTTATCCGCCTCCATCCAGTCTATTAATTGTTGCCGGGAA
GCTAGAGTAAGTAGTTCGCCAGTTAATAGTTTGCGCAACGTTGTTGCCATTGCTACAGGCATCGTGGTGT
CACGCTCGTCGTTTGGTATGGCTTCATTCAGCTCCGGTTCCCAACGATCAAGGCGAGTTACATGATCCCC
CATGTTGTGCAAAAAAGCGGTTAGCTCCTTCGGTCCTCCGATCGTTGTCAGAAGTAAGTTGGCCGCAGTG
TTATCACTCATGGTTATGGCAGCACTGCATAATTCTCTTACTGTCATGCCATCCGTAAGATGCTTTTCTG
TGACTGGTGAGTACTCAACCAAGTCATTCTGAGAATAGTGTATGCGGCGACCGAGTTGCTCTTGCCCGGC
GTCAATACGGGATAATACCGCGCCACATAGCAGAACTTTAAAAGTGCTCATCATTGGAAAACGTTCTTCG
GGGCGAAAACTCTCAAGGATCTTACCGCTGTTGAGATCCAGTTCGATGTAACCCACTCGTGCACCCAACT
GATCTTCAGCATCTTTTACTTTCACCAGCGTTTCTGGGTGAGCAAAAACAGGAAGGCAAAATGCCGCAAA
AAAGGGAATAAGGGCGACACGGAAATGTTGAATACTCATACTCTTCCTTTTTCAATATTATTGAAGCATT
TATCAGGGTTATTGTCTCATGACCAAAATCCCTTAACGTGAGTTTTCGTTCCACTGAGCGTCAGACCCCG
TAGAAAAGATCAAAGGATCTTCTTGAGATCCTTTTTTTCTGCGCGTAATCTGCTGCTTGCAAACAAAAAA
ACCACCGCTACCAGCGGTGGTTTGTTTGCCGGATCAAGAGCTACCAACTCTTTTTCCGAAGGTAACTGGC
TTCAGCAGAGCGCAGATACCAAATACTGTTCTTCTAGTGTAGCCGTAGTTAGGCCACCACTTCAAGAACT
CTGTAGCACCGCCTACATACCTCGCTCTGCTAATCCTGTTACCAGTGGCTGCTGCCAGTGGCGATAAGTC
GTGTCTTACCGGGTTGGACTCAAGACGATAGTTACCGGATAAGGCGCAGCGGTCGGGCTGAACGGGGGGT
TCGTGCACACAGCCCAGCTTGGAGCGAACGACCTACACCGAACTGAGATACCTACAGCGTGAGCTATGAG
AAAGCGCCACGCTTCCCGAAGGGAGAAAGGCGGACAGGTATCCGGTAAGCGGCAGGGTCGGAACAGGAGA
GCGCACGAGGGAGCTTCCAGGGGGAAACGCCTGGTATCTTTATAGTCCTGTCGGGTTTCGCCACCTCTGA
CTTGAGCGTCGATTTTTGTGATGCTCGTCAGGGGGGCGGAGCCTATGGAAAAACGCCAGCAACGCGGCCT
TTTTACGGTTCCTGGCCTTTTGCTGGCCTTTTGCTCACATGTTCTTTCCTGCGTTATCCCCTGATTCTGT
GGATAACCGTATTACCGCCTTTGAGTGAGCTGATACCGCTCGCCGCAGCCGAACGACCGAGCGCAGCGAG
TCAGTGAGCGAGGAAGCGGAAG
Features (pLannotate 1.2.2; 32 found; start..end, strand, type, name):
      2..94      +  CDS            lacI (fragment): lac repressor; lacI; The lac repressor binds to the lac operator to inhibit transcription in E. coli. This inhibition can be relieved by adding lactose or isopropyl-β-D-thiogalactopyranoside (IPTG).
    107..128     +  protein_bind   CAP binding site: CAP binding activates transcription in the presence of cAMP. E. coli catabolite activator protein
    143..173     +  promoter       lac promoter: promoter for the E. coli lac operon
    177..199     +  protein_bind   lac operator (fragment): The lac repressor binds to the lac operator to inhibit transcription in E. coli. This inhibition can be relieved by adding lactose or isopropyl-β-D-thiogalactopyranoside (IPTG). lac repressor encoded by lacI
    242..260     +  promoter       T3 promoter: promoter for bacteriophage T3 RNA polymerase
    295..1098    +  misc_feature   HA-L: left homology arm from the adeno-associated virus integration site (AAVS1) within intron 1 of the human PPP1R12C gene
   1129..1210    -  polyA_signal   SV40 poly(A) signal: SV40 polyadenylation signal
   1233..1316    -  CDS            large T antigen (fragment): large T antigen from SV40 (simian virus 40)
   1327..2073    -  CDS            Tet-On® 3G: modified rtTA protein that binds tightly to promoters containing the tet operator in the presence of doxycycline
   2092..2602    -  promoter       hPGK promoter: human phosphoglycerate kinase 1 promoter
   2622..2670    +  polyA_signal   poly(A) signal: synthetic polyadenylation signal
   2684..2775    +  misc_feature   pause site: RNA polymerase II transcriptional pause signal from the human α2 globin gene
   2779..3146    +  promoter       TRE3GS promoter: 3rd-generation Tet-responsive promoter that can be activated by binding of Tet-On® 3G, modified to eliminate binding sites for endogenous mammalian transcription factors
   3179..4903    +  CDS            AFB2: AFB2_ARATH - Also known as LRF2. Experimental evidence at protein level: Swiss-Prot protein existence level 1. Component of SCF(ASK-cullin-F-box) E3 ubiquitin ligase complexes, which may mediate the ubiquitination and subsequent proteasomal degradation of target proteins. Confers sensitivity to the virulent bacterial pathogen P.syringae (By similarity). Auxin receptor that mediates Aux/IAA proteins proteasomal degradation and auxin- regulated transcription. Involved in embryogenesis regulation by auxin. From Arabidopsis thaliana (Mouse-ear cress).
   4984..5067    +  CDS            large T antigen (fragment): large T antigen from SV40 (simian virus 40)
   5090..5171    +  polyA_signal   SV40 poly(A) signal: SV40 polyadenylation signal
   5221..5254    -  protein_bind   loxP: Cre-mediated recombination occurs in the 8-bp core sequence (GCATACAT). Cre recombinase
   5315..5814    +  promoter       PGK promoter: mouse phosphoglycerate kinase 1 promoter
   5854..6453    +  CDS            PuroR (fragment): puromycin N-acetyltransferase; pac from Streptomyces; confers resistance to puromycin
   6531..6983    +  polyA_signal   PGK poly(A) signal: mouse phosphoglycerate kinase 1 polyadenylation signal
   7010..7043    -  protein_bind   loxP: Cre-mediated recombination occurs in the 8-bp core sequence (GCATACAT). Cre recombinase
   7074..7910    +  misc_feature   HA-R: right homology arm from the adeno-associated virus integration site (AAVS1) within intron 1 of the human PPP1R12C gene
   7945..7963    -  promoter       T7 promoter: promoter for bacteriophage T7 RNA polymerase
   7966..8113    +  CDS            lacZα (fragment): LacZα fragment of β-galactosidase; lacZ fragment
   8123..8426    +  CDS            ccdB (fragment): CcdB, a bacterial toxin that poisons DNA gyrase; ccdB; Plasmids containing the ccdB gene cannot be propagated in standard E. coli strains.
   8474..8743    +  CDS            tnpA (fragment): TN5P_ECOLX - Also known as tnp. Experimental evidence at protein level: Swiss-Prot protein existence level 1. Mediates transposition of transposon Tn5 by a 'cut and paste' mechanism. First, the monomeric transposase binds the 19 bp inverted DNA repeats flanking the transposon. Then, dimerization of the DNA- bound transposase creates a synaptic DNA complex. After nicking of the first DNA strand, excision of the transposon proceeds through a series of intermediates. The transposase then mediates the insertion of the transposon at a new site by strand transfer. The activity of the wild- type tran
   8775..9569    +  CDS            NeoR/KanR: aminoglycoside phosphotransferase from Tn5; aph(3')-II (or nptII); confers resistance to neomycin, kanamycin, and G418 (Geneticin®)
   9590..9640    -  misc_feature   bom (fragment): basis of mobility region from pBR322
   9667..9726    +  promoter       AmpR promoter (fragment): bla
   9819..10679   -  CDS            AmpR: β-lactamase; bla; confers resistance to ampicillin, carbenicillin, and related antibiotics
  10680..10732   -  promoter       AmpR promoter (fragment): bla
  10803..11391   +  rep_origin     ori: high-copy-number ColE1/pMB1/pBR322/pUC origin of replication
