[The description below was written by a language model from this plasmid's Addgene catalogue record and pLannotate feature annotations shown in this document.]
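Description:
pMK382 is a mammalian knock-in donor plasmid, built on the pMK243 backbone, that places a doxycycline-inducible OsTIR1(F74G) cassette at the human AAVS1 safe-harbour locus in intron 1 of PPP1R12C. It is propagated in E. coli as a high-copy plasmid with a ColE1/pUC-type origin and ampicillin resistance. The sequence annotation also finds a NeoR/KanR gene and fragments of lacZα, ccdB and a Tn5 transposase in the backbone, which appear to be remnants of the cloning vector rather than functional parts of the payload.

The payload sits between left and right AAVS1 homology arms and contains three units. In reverse orientation, a human PGK promoter drives the Tet-On 3G transactivator, terminated by an SV40 poly(A) signal. A synthetic poly(A) and a transcriptional pause site then insulate the TRE3GS promoter, limiting read-through into it. This promoter drives the roughly 1.7 kb TIR1 open reading frame, followed by a second SV40 poly(A). The automated annotation labels this ORF as the Arabidopsis auxin receptor AFB2, presumably by homology, whereas the catalogue identifies it as OsTIR1 carrying the F74G substitution. Downstream, a mouse PGK promoter–puromycin resistance–PGK poly(A) cassette is flanked by two loxP sites, so integrants can be selected with puromycin and, in principle, the marker removed with Cre.

The depositor notes that the donor is meant to be used with an AAVS1-targeting CRISPR plasmid for integration by homology-directed repair. The resulting cells express the F74G auxin-receptor F-box protein only when doxycycline is added, providing the inducible component of the AID2 degron system for conditional depletion of degron-tagged proteins.
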