Addgene plasmid #214373: pMK382
Purpose: Tet-OsTIR1(F74G) (AAVS1 insertion donor)
Depositing lab: Masato Kanemaki. Depositing organization: National Institute of Genetics. Publication: Combination of AID2 and BromoTag expands the utility of degron-based protein knockdowns. Hatoyama Y, Islam M, Bond AG, Hayashi KI, Ciulli A, Kanemaki MT. EMBO Rep. 2024 Sep;25(9):4062-4077. doi: 10.1038/s44319-024-00224-4. Epub 2024 Aug 23. PubMed 39179892.
Backbone
  Vector backbone: pMK243
  Vector type: Mammalian Expression
  Selectable markers: Puromycin
Growth in bacteria
  Bacterial resistance: Ampicillin, 100 μg/mL
  Growth temperature: 37°C
  Growth strain: DH5alpha
  Copy number: High Copy
Gene/Insert
  Gene/Insert name: Tet-OsTIR1(F74G)
  Species: H. sapiens (human), M. musculus (mouse)
  Promoter: Tet ON 3G promoter
  Cloning method: Restriction Enzyme; 5′ cloning site Mlu (not destroyed); 3′ cloning site BglII (not destroyed)
  Sequencing primers: 5′ ggaaacagctatgaccatg; 3′ gtaaaacgacggccagt
Terms and licenses: Academic/Nonprofit Terms; Industry Terms: Not Available to Industry
Depositor comments: Use this donor plasmid with AAVS1 CRISPR T2 (Addgene #72833) for integration at the AAVS1 locus.
How to cite: pMK382 was a gift from Masato Kanemaki (Addgene plasmid # 214373 ; http://n2t.net/addgene:214373 ; RRID:Addgene_214373)
